Addgene plasmid #47978: pCAG-VSFP Butterfly 1.2
Purpose: Genetically encoded voltage indicator
Depositing lab: Thomas Knopfel. Depositing organization: RIKEN Center for Brain Science. Publication: Imaging neural circuit dynamics with a voltage-sensitive fluorescent protein. Akemann W, Mutoh H, Perron A, Park YK, Iwamoto Y, Knopfel T. J Neurophysiol. 2012 Oct;108(8):2323-37. doi: 10.1152/jn.00452.2012. Epub 2012 Jul 18. PubMed 22815406.
Backbone
  Vector backbone: pCAG
  Backbone manufacturer: custom
  Vector type: Mammalian Expression
Growth in bacteria
  Bacterial resistance: Ampicillin, 100 μg/mL
  Growth temperature: 37°C
  Growth strain: XL1 Blue
  Copy number: High Copy
Gene/Insert
  Gene/Insert name: VSFP Butterfly 1.2
  Species: Synthetic
  Promoter: CAG
  Cloning method: Restriction Enzyme; 5′ cloning site NheI (unknown if destroyed); 3′ cloning site AflII (unknown if destroyed)
  Sequencing primers: 5′ atgaggagccgctttgtgaagaaagatggtcattgcaatgttcagtttatcaacgtgatggtgtctaaggg; 3′ gaccgccgccgggatcactctcggcatggacgagctgtacaagtaag
Terms and licenses: Academic/Nonprofit Terms; Industry Terms: Not Available to Industry
How to cite: pCAG-VSFP Butterfly 1.2 was a gift from Thomas Knopfel (Addgene plasmid # 47978 ; http://n2t.net/addgene:47978 ; RRID:Addgene_47978)
