[The description below was written by a language model from this plasmid's Addgene catalogue record and pLannotate feature annotations shown in this document.]
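Description:
pCAG-VSFP Butterfly 1.2 is a 6,860 bp mammalian expression plasmid built on a custom pCAG backbone that encodes a synthetic, genetically encoded voltage indicator. In bacteria it is maintained as a high-copy plasmid through a ColE1/pUC-type origin and selected with ampicillin via the β-lactamase gene and its own promoter. The backbone also carries remnants of the lac promoter/operator region, along with an SV40 origin and SV40 poly(A) signal. The SV40 origin can support episomal replication in cells that express large T antigen.

Expression is driven by the CAG promoter, annotated here as its three parts: the CMV immediate-early enhancer, the chicken β-actin promoter, and a chimeric β-actin/β-globin intron. Together these give strong, broadly active transcription in mammalian cells, and a rabbit β-globin polyadenylation signal ends the transcript. The short HBB fragments flagged on either side of the insert most likely reflect β-globin sequence belonging to the expression cassette rather than part of the sensor.

The insert was cloned between NheI and AflII sites. It begins with a short segment matching the Kir2.1 (KCNJ2) potassium channel, followed by the red fluorescent protein mKate2. An unannotated stretch of roughly 550 bp comes next, and the yellow fluorescent protein mCitrine lies at the C-terminal end. The feature table does not identify the central region. The "butterfly" layout of two fluorescent proteins flanking a middle segment suggests that this segment holds the voltage-sensing domain, with mCitrine and mKate2 acting as a FRET pair that reports membrane potential changes. The associated publication title indicates use in optical imaging of neural circuit dynamics.
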