Features (pLannotate 1.2.2; 20 found; start..end, strand, type, name):
      4..383     +  enhancer       CMV enhancer: human cytomegalovirus immediate early enhancer
    386..661     +  promoter       chicken β-actin promoter: No description available
    662..1670    +  intron         chimeric intron: chimera between introns from chicken β-actin and rabbit β-globin
   1668..1724    +  CDS            HBB (fragment): HBB_LEPEU - Experimental evidence at protein level: Swiss-Prot protein existence level 1. Involved in oxygen transport from the lung to the various peripheral tissues. From Lepus europaeus (European hare).
   1740..1793    +  CDS            KCNJ2 (fragment): KCNJ2_HUMAN - Also known as IRK1. Experimental evidence at protein level: Swiss-Prot protein existence level 1. Probably participates in establishing action potential waveform and excitability of neuronal and muscle tissues. Inward rectifier potassium channels are characterized by a greater tendency to allow potassium to flow into the cell rather than out of it. Their voltage dependence is regulated by the concentration of extracellular potassium; as external potassium is raised, the voltage range of the channel opening shifts to more positive voltages. The inward rectification is mainly due t
   1794..2498    +  CDS            mKate2: mKate2 is a basic (constitutively fluorescent) red fluorescent protein published in 2009, derived from Entacmaea quadricolor. It is reported to be a rapidly-maturing monomer with moderate acid sensitivity.
   3051..3767    +  CDS            mCitrine: mCitrine is a basic (constitutively fluorescent) yellow fluorescent protein published in 2001, derived from Aequorea victoria.
   3807..3878    +  CDS            HBB (fragment): HBB_PONPY - Experimental evidence at transcript level: Swiss-Prot protein existence level 2. Involved in oxygen transport from the lung to the various peripheral tissues. From Pongo pygmaeus (Bornean orangutan).
   3949..4004    +  polyA_signal   β-globin poly(A) signal: rabbit β-globin polyadenylation signal (Gil and Proudfoot, 1987)
   4387..4403    -  protein_bind   lac operator: The lac repressor binds to the lac operator to inhibit transcription in E. coli. This inhibition can be relieved by adding lactose or isopropyl-β-D-thiogalactopyranoside (IPTG). lac repressor encoded by lacI
   4411..4441    -  promoter       lac promoter: promoter for the E. coli lac operon
   4456..4477    -  protein_bind   CAP binding site: CAP binding activates transcription in the presence of cAMP. E. coli catabolite activator protein
   4490..4529    -  CDS            lacI (fragment): lac repressor; lacI; The lac repressor binds to the lac operator to inhibit transcription in E. coli. This inhibition can be relieved by adding lactose or isopropyl-β-D-thiogalactopyranoside (IPTG).
   4536..4558    +  promoter       SV40 promoter (fragment): SV40 enhancer and early promoter
   4582..4717    +  rep_origin     SV40 ori: SV40 origin of replication
   4737..4871    +  polyA_signal   SV40 poly(A) signal: SV40 polyadenylation signal
   4873..4927    -  CDS            lacI (fragment): lac repressor; lacI; The lac repressor binds to the lac operator to inhibit transcription in E. coli. This inhibition can be relieved by adding lactose or isopropyl-β-D-thiogalactopyranoside (IPTG).
   5110..5698    -  rep_origin     ori: high-copy-number ColE1/pMB1/pBR322/pUC origin of replication
   5869..6729    -  CDS            AmpR: β-lactamase; bla; confers resistance to ampicillin, carbenicillin, and related antibiotics
   6730..6834    -  promoter       AmpR promoter: bla
>Addgene plasmid #47978 | pCAG-VSFP Butterfly 1.2 | depositor full sequence | sequence record 68947 | pCAG-VSFP Butterfly 1.2 sequence 6860 bps
GTCGACATTGATTATTGACTAGTTATTAATAGTAATCAATTACGGGGTCATTAGTTCATAGCCCATATAT
GGAGTTCCGCGTTACATAACTTACGGTAAATGGCCCGCCTGGCTGACCGCCCAACGACCCCCGCCCATTG
ACGTCAATAATGACGTATGTTCCCATAGTAACGCCAATAGGGACTTTCCATTGACGTCAATGGGTGGACT
ATTTACGGTAAACTGCCCACTTGGCAGTACATCAAGTGTATCATATGCCAAGTACGCCCCCTATTGACGT
CAATGACGGTAAATGGCCCGCCTGGCATTATGCCCAGTACATGACCTTATGGGACTTTCCTACTTGGCAG
TACATCTACGTATTAGTCATCGCTATTACCATGGGTCGAGGTGAGCCCCACGTTCTGCTTCACTCTCCCC
ATCTCCCCCCCCTCCCCACCCCCAATTTTGTATTTATTTATTTTTTAATTATTTTGTGCAGCGATGGGGG
CGGGGGGGGGGGGGGCGCGCGCCAGGCGGGGCGGGGCGGGGCGAGGGGCGGGGCGGGGCGAGGCGGAGAG
GTGCGGCGGCAGCCAATCAGAGCGGCGCGCTCCGAAAGTTTCCTTTTATGGCGAGGCGGCGGCGGCGGCG
GCCCTATAAAAAGCGAAGCGCGCGGCGGGCGGGAGTCGCTGCGTTGCCTTCGCCCCGTGCCCCGCTCCGC
GCCGCCTCGCGCCGCCCGCCCCGGCTCTGACTGACCGCGTTACTCCCACAGGTGAGCGGGCGGGACGGCC
CTTCTCCTCCGGGCTGTAATTAGCGCTTGGTTTAATGACGGCTCGTTTCTTTTCTGTGGCTGCGTGAAAG
CCTTAAAGGGCTCCGGGAGGGCCCTTTGTGCGGGGGGGAGCGGCTCGGGGGGTGCGTGCGTGTGTGTGTG
CGTGGGGAGCGCCGCGTGCGGCCCGCGCTGCCCGGCGGCTGTGAGCGCTGCGGGCGCGGCGCGGGGCTTT
GTGCGCTCCGCGTGTGCGCGAGGGGAGCGCGGCCGGGGGCGGTGCCCCGCGGTGCGGGGGGGCTGCGAGG
GGAACAAAGGCTGCGTGCGGGGTGTGTGCGTGGGGGGGTGAGCAGGGGGTGTGGGCGCGGCGGTCGGGCT
GTAACCCCCCCCTGCACCCCCCTCCCCGAGTTGCTGAGCACGGCCCGGCTTCGGGTGCGGGGCTCCGTGC
GGGGCGTGGCGCGGGGCTCGCCGTGCCGGGCGGGGGGTGGCGGCAGGTGGGGGTGCCGGGCGGGGCGGGG
CCGCCTCGGGCCGGGGAGGGCTCGGGGGAGGGGCGCGGCGGCCCCGGAGCGCCGGCGGCTGTCGAGGCGC
GGCGAGCCGCAGCCATTGCCTTTTATGGTAATCGTGCGAGAGGGCGCAGGGACTTCCTTTGTCCCAAATC
TGGCGGAGCCGAAATCTGGGAGGCGCCGCCGCACCCCCTCTAGCGGGCGCGGGCGAAGCGGTGCGGCGCC
GGCAGGAAGGAAATGGGCGGGGAGGGCCTTCGTGCGTCGCCGCGCCGCCGTCCCCTTCTCCATCTCCAGC
CTCGGGGCTGCCGCAGGGGGACGGCTGCCTTCGGGGGGGACGGGGCAGGGCGGGGTTCGGCTTCTGGCGT
GTGACCGGCGGCTCTAGAGCCTCTGCTAACCATGTTCATGCCTTCTTCTTTTTCCTACAGCTCCTGGGCA
ACGTGCTGGTTATTGTGCTGTCTCATCATTTTGGCAAAGAATTCGCTAGCGCCACCATGAGGAGCCGCTT
TGTGAAGAAAGATGGTCATTGCAATGTTCAGTTTATCAACGTGATGGTGTCTAAGGGCGAAGAGCTGATT
AAGGAGAACATGCACATGAAGCTGTACATGGAGGGCACCGTGAACAACCACCACTTCAAGTGCACATCCG
AGGGCGAAGGCAAGCCCTACGAGGGCACCCAGACCATGAGAATCAAGGCGGTCGAGGGCGGCCCTCTCCC
CTTCGCCTTCGACATCCTGGCTACCAGCTTCATGTACGGCAGCAAAACCTTCATCAACCACACCCAGGGC
ATCCCCGACTTCTTTAAGCAGTCCTTCCCCGAGGGCTTCACATGGGAGAGAGTCACCACATACGAAGACG
GGGGCGTGCTGACCGCTACCCAGGACACCAGCCTCCAGGACGGCTGCCTCATCTACAACGTCAAGATCAG
AGGGGTGAACTTCCCATCCAACGGCCCTGTGATGCAGAAGAAAACACTCGGCTGGGAGGCCTCCACCGAG
ACCCTGTACCCCGCTGACGGCGGCCTGGAAGGCAGAGCCGACATGGCCCTGAAGCTCGTGGGCGGGGGCC
ACCTGATCTGCAACTTGAAGACCACATACAGATCCAAGAAACCCGCTAAGAACCTCAAGATGCCCGGCGT
CTACTATGTGGACAGAAGACTGGAAAGAATCAAGGAGGCCGACAAAGAGACCTACGTCGAGCAGCACGAG
GTGGCTGTGGCCAGATACTGCGACCTCCCTAGCAAACTGGGGCACAGAGAGGAACGAATAGATATACCCG
AGATTTCAGGTCTATGGTGGGGCGAGAATGAACATGGAGTGGACGATGGGAGAATGGAGATACCTACTAC
TGGTGTAGGTCGCGTCCAGTTTCGTGTCCGAGCAGTGATTGATCATCTAGGGATGCGAGTCTTTGGAGTC
TTCCTAATTTTCTTGGACATCATCCTCATGATCATTGATCTCAGTCTTCCAGGAAAAAGTGAATCTTCAC
AATCCTTTTATGACGGGATGGCTTTGGCTCTTTCTTGTTATTTCATGCTGGATTTAGGATTAAGGATATT
TGCCTACGGGCCCAAGAATTTCTTCACCAACCCCTGGGAGGTTGCTGATGGTTTGATTATCGTTGTCACA
TTCGTCGTCACGATATTTTACACTGTGTTAGATGAATACGTGCAAGAAACAGGAGCCGATGGTTTGGGGC
AGTTGGTTGTGTTGGCCCGTTTGCTGCGTGTGGTTCGATTAGCAAGAATATTTTATTCCCACCAACAAAT
GAAGGCTTCAAGCAGAAGAACAATATCACAGTGCGGCCGCATGGTGAGCAAGGGCGAGGAGCTGTTCACC
GGGGTGGTGCCCATCCTGGTCGAGCTGGACGGCGACGTAAACGGCCACAAGTTCAGCGTGTCCGGCGAGG
GCGAGGGCGATGCCACCTACGGCAAGCTGACCCTGAAGTTCATCTGCACCACCGGCAAGCTGCCCGTGCC
CTGGCCCACCCTCGTGACCACCTTCGGCTACGGCCTGATGTGCTTCGCGCGCTACCCCGACCACATGAAG
CAGCACGACTTCTTCAAGTCCGCCATGCCCGAAGGCTACGTCCAGGAGCGCACCATCTTCTTCAAGGACG
ACGGCAACTACAAGACCCGCGCCGAGGTGAAGTTCGAGGGCGACACCCTGGTGAACCGCATCGAGCTGAA
GGGCATCGACTTCAAGGAGGACGGCAACATCCTGGGGCACAAGCTGGAGTACAACTACAACAGCCACAAC
GTCTATATCATGGCCGACAAGCAGAAGAACGGCATCAAGGTGAACTTCAAGATCCGCCACAACATCGAGG
ACGGCAGCGTGCAGCTCGCCGACCACTACCAGCAGAACACCCCCATCGGCGACGGCCCCGTGCTGCTGCC
CGACAACCACTACCTGAGCTACCAGTCCAAACTGAGCAAAGACCCCAACGAGAAGCGCGATCACATGGTC
CTGCTGGAGTTCGTGACCGCCGCCGGGATCACTCTCGGCATGGACGAGCTGTACAAGTAAGGATCCGAGC
TCGGTACCAAGCTTAAGTGCGGCCGCACTCCTCAGGTGCAGGCTGCCTATCAGAAGGTGGTGGCTGGTGT
GGCCAATGCCCTGGCTCACAAATACCACTGAGATCTTTTTCCCTCTGCCAAAAATTATGGGGACATCATG
AAGCCCCTTGAGCATCTGACTTCTGGCTAATAAAGGAAATTTATTTTCATTGCAATAGTGTGTTGGAATT
TTTTGTGTCTCTCACTCGGAAGGACATATGGGAGGGCAAATCATTTAAAACATCAGAATGAGTATTTGGT
TTAGAGTTTGGCAACATATGCCATATGCTGGCTGCCATGAACAAAGGTGGCTATAAAGAGGTCATCAGTA
TATGAAACAGCCCCCTGCTGTCCATTCCTTATTCCATAGAAAAGCCTTGACTTGAGGTTAGATTTTTTTT
ATATTTTGTTTTGTGTTATTTTTTTCTTTAACATCCCTAAAATTTTCCTTACATGTTTTACTAGCCAGAT
TTTTCCTCCTCTCCTGACTACTCCCAGTCATAGCTGTCCCTCTTCTCTTATGAAGATCCCTCGACCTGCA
GCCCAAGCTTGGCGTAATCATGGTCATAGCTGTTTCCTGTGTGAAATTGTTATCCGCTCACAATTCCACA
CAACATACGAGCCGGAAGCATAAAGTGTAAAGCCTGGGGTGCCTAATGAGTGAGCTAACTCACATTAATT
GCGTTGCGCTCACTGCCCGCTTTCCAGTCGGGAAACCTGTCGTGCCAGCGGATCCGCATCTCAATTAGTC
AGCAACCATAGTCCCGCCCCTAACTCCGCCCATCCCGCCCCTAACTCCGCCCAGTTCCGCCCATTCTCCG
CCCCATGGCTGACTAATTTTTTTTATTTATGCAGAGGCCGAGGCCGCCTCGGCCTCTGAGCTATTCCAGA
AGTAGTGAGGAGGCTTTTTTGGAGGCCTAGGCTTTTGCAAAAAGCTAACTTGTTTATTGCAGCTTATAAT
GGTTACAAATAAAGCAATAGCATCACAAATTTCACAAATAAAGCATTTTTTTCACTGCATTCTAGTTGTG
GTTTGTCCAAACTCATCAATGTATCTTATCATGTCTGGATCCGCTGCATTAATGAATCGGCCAACGCGCG
GGGAGAGGCGGTTTGCGTATTGGGCGCTCTTCCGCTTCCTCGCTCACTGACTCGCTGCGCTCGGTCGTTC
GGCTGCGGCGAGCGGTATCAGCTCACTCAAAGGCGGTAATACGGTTATCCACAGAATCAGGGGATAACGC
AGGAAAGAACATGTGAGCAAAAGGCCAGCAAAAGGCCAGGAACCGTAAAAAGGCCGCGTTGCTGGCGTTT
TTCCATAGGCTCCGCCCCCCTGACGAGCATCACAAAAATCGACGCTCAAGTCAGAGGTGGCGAAACCCGA
CAGGACTATAAAGATACCAGGCGTTTCCCCCTGGAAGCTCCCTCGTGCGCTCTCCTGTTCCGACCCTGCC
GCTTACCGGATACCTGTCCGCCTTTCTCCCTTCGGGAAGCGTGGCGCTTTCTCAATGCTCACGCTGTAGG
TATCTCAGTTCGGTGTAGGTCGTTCGCTCCAAGCTGGGCTGTGTGCACGAACCCCCCGTTCAGCCCGACC
GCTGCGCCTTATCCGGTAACTATCGTCTTGAGTCCAACCCGGTAAGACACGACTTATCGCCACTGGCAGC
AGCCACTGGTAACAGGATTAGCAGAGCGAGGTATGTAGGCGGTGCTACAGAGTTCTTGAAGTGGTGGCCT
AACTACGGCTACACTAGAAGGACAGTATTTGGTATCTGCGCTCTGCTGAAGCCAGTTACCTTCGGAAAAA
GAGTTGGTAGCTCTTGATCCGGCAAACAAACCACCGCTGGTAGCGGTGGTTTTTTTGTTTGCAAGCAGCA
GATTACGCGCAGAAAAAAAGGATCTCAAGAAGATCCTTTGATCTTTTCTACGGGGTCTGACGCTCAGTGG
AACGAAAACTCACGTTAAGGGATTTTGGTCATGAGATTATCAAAAAGGATCTTCACCTAGATCCTTTTAA
ATTAAAAATGAAGTTTTAAATCAATCTAAAGTATATATGAGTAAACTTGGTCTGACAGTTACCAATGCTT
AATCAGTGAGGCACCTATCTCAGCGATCTGTCTATTTCGTTCATCCATAGTTGCCTGACTCCCCGTCGTG
TAGATAACTACGATACGGGAGGGCTTACCATCTGGCCCCAGTGCTGCAATGATACCGCGAGACCCACGCT
CACCGGCTCCAGATTTATCAGCAATAAACCAGCCAGCCGGAAGGGCCGAGCGCAGAAGTGGTCCTGCAAC
TTTATCCGCCTCCATCCAGTCTATTAATTGTTGCCGGGAAGCTAGAGTAAGTAGTTCGCCAGTTAATAGT
TTGCGCAACGTTGTTGCCATTGCTACAGGCATCGTGGTGTCACGCTCGTCGTTTGGTATGGCTTCATTCA
GCTCCGGTTCCCAACGATCAAGGCGAGTTACATGATCCCCCATGTTGTGCAAAAAAGCGGTTAGCTCCTT
CGGTCCTCCGATCGTTGTCAGAAGTAAGTTGGCCGCAGTGTTATCACTCATGGTTATGGCAGCACTGCAT
AATTCTCTTACTGTCATGCCATCCGTAAGATGCTTTTCTGTGACTGGTGAGTACTCAACCAAGTCATTCT
GAGAATAGTGTATGCGGCGACCGAGTTGCTCTTGCCCGGCGTCAATACGGGATAATACCGCGCCACATAG
CAGAACTTTAAAAGTGCTCATCATTGGAAAACGTTCTTCGGGGCGAAAACTCTCAAGGATCTTACCGCTG
TTGAGATCCAGTTCGATGTAACCCACTCGTGCACCCAACTGATCTTCAGCATCTTTTACTTTCACCAGCG
TTTCTGGGTGAGCAAAAACAGGAAGGCAAAATGCCGCAAAAAAGGGAATAAGGGCGACACGGAAATGTTG
AATACTCATACTCTTCCTTTTTCAATATTATTGAAGCATTTATCAGGGTTATTGTCTCATGAGCGGATAC
ATATTTGAATGTATTTAGAAAAATAAACAAATAGGGGTTCCGCGCACATTTCCCCGAAAAGTGCCACCTG
