>Addgene plasmid #47978 | pCAG-VSFP Butterfly 1.2 | addgene partial sequence | sequence record 72086 | EXFP-R 5'-GTCTTGTAGTTGCCGTCGTC-3'
TAGCCTTCGGGCATGGCGGACTTGAAGAAGTCGTGCTGCTTCATGTGGTCGGGGTAGCGCGCGAAGCACA
TCAGGCCGTAGCCGAAGGTGGTCACGAGGGTGGGCCAGGGCACGGGCAGCTTGCCGGTGGTGCAGATGAA
CTTCAGGGTCAGCTTGCCGTAGGTGGCATCGCCCTCGCCCTCGCCGGACACGCTGAACTTGTGGCCGTTT
ACGTCGCCGTCCAGCTCGACCAGGATGGGCACCACCCCGGTGAACAGCTCCTCGCCCTTGCTCACCATGC
GGCCGCACTGTGATATTGTTCTTCTGCTTGAAGCCTTCATTTGTTGGTGGGAATAAAATATTCTTGCTAA
TCGAACCACACGCAGCAAACGGGCCAACACAACCAACTGCCCCAAACCATCGGCTCCTGTTTCTTGCACG
TATTCATCTAACACAGTGTAAAATATCGTGACGACGAATGTGACAACGATAATCAAACCATCAGCAACCT
CCCAGGGGTTGGTGAAGAAATTCTTGGGCCCGTAGGCAAATATCCTTAATCCTAAATCCAGCATGAAATA
ACAAGAAAGAGCCAAAGCCATCCCGTCATAAAAGGATTGTGAAGATTCACTTTTTCCTGGAAGACTGAGA
TCAATGATCATGAGGATGATGTCCAAGAAAATTAGGAAGACTCCAAAGACTCGCATCCCTAGATGATCAA
TCACTGCTCGGACACGAAACTGGACGCGACCTACACCAGTAGTAGGTATCTCCATTCTCCCATCGTCCAC
TCCATGTTCATTCTCGCCCCACCATAGACCTGAAATCTCGGGTATATCTATTCGTTCCTCTCTGTGCC
