>Addgene plasmid #47978 | pCAG-VSFP Butterfly 1.2 | addgene partial sequence | sequence record 72146 | pCAG-F 5'-GCAACGTGCTGGTTATTGTG-3'
TTCGCTAGCGCCACCATGAGGAGCCGCTTTGTGAAGAAAGATGGTCATTGCAATGTTCAGTTTATCAACG
TGATGGTGTCTAAGGGCGAAGAGCTGATTAAGGAGAACATGCACATGAAGCTGTACATGGAGGGCACCGT
GAACAACCACCACTTCAAGTGCACATCCGAGGGCGAAGGCAAGCCCTACGAGGGCACCCAGACCATGAGA
ATCAAGGCGGTCGAGGGCGGCCCTCTCCCCTTCGCCTTCGACATCCTGGCTACCAGCTTCATGTACGGCA
GCAAAACCTTCATCAACCACACCCAGGGCATCCCCGACTTCTTTAAGCAGTCCTTCCCCGAGGGCTTCAC
ATGGGAGAGAGTCACCACATACGAAGACGGGGGCGTGCTGACCGCTACCCAGGACACCAGCCTCCAGGAC
GGCTGCCTCATCTACAACGTCAAGATCAGAGGGGTGAACTTCCCATCCAACGGCCCTGTGATGCAGAAGA
AAACACTCGGCTGGGAGGCCTCCACCGAGACCCTGTACCCCGCTGACGGCGGCCTGGAAGGCAGAGCCGA
CATGGCCCTGAAGCTCGTGGGCGGGGGCCACCTGATCTGCAACTTGAAGACCACATACAGATCCAAGAAA
CCCGCTAAGAACCTCAAGATGCCCGGCGTCTACTATGTGGACAGAAGACTGGAAAGAATCAAGGAGGCCG
ACAAAGAGACCTACGTCGAGCAGCACGAGGTGGCTGTGGCCAGATACTGCGACCTCCCTAGCAAACTGGG
GCACAGAGAGGAACGAATAGATATACCC
